Addgene plasmid #169560: pVH72-Tier1-PhCMV-SEAP
Purpose: Tier-1 vector encoding PhCMV-driven SEAP expression containing a computationally optimized secretion peptide (PhCMV-SEAP-pA).
Depositing lab: Martin Fussenegger. Publication: A versatile plasmid architecture for mammalian synthetic biology (VAMSyB). Haellman V, Strittmatter T, Bertschi A, Stucheli P, Fussenegger M. Metab Eng. 2021 Jul;66:41-50. doi: 10.1016/j.ymben.2021.04.003. Epub 2021 Apr 18. PubMed 33857582.
Backbone
  Vector backbone: pMM1 (pcDNA3.1-based)
  Backbone size w/o insert (bp): 4435
  Vector type: Mammalian Expression
  Selectable markers: Neomycin (select with G418)
Growth in bacteria
  Bacterial resistance: Ampicillin, 100 μg/mL
  Growth temperature: 37°C
  Growth strain: DH5alpha
  Copy number: High Copy
Gene/Insert
  Gene/Insert name: PCMV-driven human secreted placental alkaline phosphatase (alt name: PCMV-SEAP)
  Species: H. sapiens (human)
  Promoter: PhCMV
  Cloning method: Restriction Enzyme; 5′ cloning site Unknown (unknown if destroyed)
  Sequencing primers: 5′ AmpStart; 3′ BGH-rev
Terms and licenses: Academic/Nonprofit Terms; Industry Terms: Not Available to Industry
How to cite: pVH72-Tier1-PhCMV-SEAP was a gift from Martin Fussenegger (Addgene plasmid # 169560 ; http://n2t.net/addgene:169560 ; RRID:Addgene_169560)
