[The description below was written by a language model from this plasmid's Addgene catalogue record and pLannotate feature annotations shown in this document.]
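Description:
pVH72-Tier1-PhCMV-SEAP is a mammalian expression plasmid built on pMM1, a pcDNA3.1-derived backbone, and designated a "Tier-1" vector within the VAMSyB modular plasmid architecture for mammalian synthetic biology. The sequenced construct is about 6.75 kb. It is propagated in E. coli at high copy through a ColE1/pUC-type origin with ampicillin selection from the β-lactamase gene and its native promoter. An f1 origin is also present, which in principle allows single-stranded DNA production. For selection in mammalian cells, the backbone carries an SV40 enhancer/early promoter driving the neomycin phosphotransferase gene, terminated by an SV40 polyadenylation signal, giving G418 resistance. The annotation also picks up small fragments (a partial ble sequence, lac promoter/operator remnants, a short lacI piece and a brief HIV-1 LTR-like match next to the CMV promoter). These look like backbone remnants or short sequence similarities rather than functional parts.

The payload is a single constitutive expression unit. The human cytomegalovirus immediate-early enhancer and promoter (PhCMV) drive human secreted placental alkaline phosphatase (SEAP), followed by the bovine growth hormone polyadenylation signal. A T7 promoter lies between the CMV promoter and the coding region, as is typical of pcDNA3.1 derivatives. The ALPP match is annotated as a fragment, which fits SEAP being a truncated, secreted form of placental alkaline phosphatase. According to the record, the native signal sequence is replaced by a computationally optimized secretion peptide. Because SEAP is released into the culture medium, the plasmid can serve as a constitutive reporter of expression measured without lysing cells, and likely as a reference or control module within the VAMSyB system.
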