Features (pLannotate 1.2.2; 19 found; start..end, strand, type, name):
    134..437     +  enhancer       CMV enhancer: human cytomegalovirus immediate early enhancer
    438..641     +  promoter       CMV promoter: human cytomegalovirus (CMV) immediate early promoter
    637..670     +  LTR            5' LTR (truncated) (fragment): truncated 5' long terminal repeat (LTR) from HIV-1
    686..704     +  promoter       T7 promoter: promoter for bacteriophage T7 RNA polymerase
    802..2286    +  CDS            ALPP (fragment): PPB1_HUMAN - Also known as PLAP. Experimental evidence at protein level: Swiss-Prot protein existence level 1. From Homo sapiens (Human).
   2368..2592    +  polyA_signal   bGH poly(A) signal: bovine growth hormone polyadenylation signal
   2596..2617    +  promoter       SV40 promoter (fragment): SV40 enhancer and early promoter
   2638..3066    +  rep_origin     f1 ori (sequence partly withheld): f1 bacteriophage origin of replication; arrow indicates direction of (+) strand synthesis
   3080..3409    +  promoter       SV40 promoter: SV40 enhancer and early promoter
   3476..4267    +  CDS            neo: KKA2_KLEPN - Also known as kan, nptII. Experimental evidence at protein level: Swiss-Prot protein existence level 1. Resistance to kanamycin, neomycin, paromomycin, ribostamycin, butirosin and gentamicin B. From Klebsiella pneumoniae.
   4291..4449    +  CDS            ble (fragment): BLE_KLEPN - Experimental evidence at protein level: Swiss-Prot protein existence level 1. Binding protein with a strong affinity to the bleomycin family of antibiotics. Binds to CL990; an antimitotic-antibiotic compound. From Klebsiella pneumoniae.
   4444..4565    +  polyA_signal   SV40 poly(A) signal: SV40 polyadenylation signal
   4638..4654    -  protein_bind   lac operator: The lac repressor binds to the lac operator to inhibit transcription in E. coli. This inhibition can be relieved by adding lactose or isopropyl-β-D-thiogalactopyranoside (IPTG). lac repressor encoded by lacI
   4662..4692    -  promoter       lac promoter: promoter for the E. coli lac operon
   4707..4728    -  protein_bind   CAP binding site: CAP binding activates transcription in the presence of cAMP. E. coli catabolite activator protein
   4741..4833    -  CDS            lacI (fragment): lac repressor; lacI; The lac repressor binds to the lac operator to inhibit transcription in E. coli. This inhibition can be relieved by adding lactose or isopropyl-β-D-thiogalactopyranoside (IPTG).
   5016..5604    -  rep_origin     ori: high-copy-number ColE1/pMB1/pBR322/pUC origin of replication
   5775..6635    -  CDS            AmpR: β-lactamase; bla; confers resistance to ampicillin, carbenicillin, and related antibiotics
   6636..6740    -  promoter       AmpR promoter: bla
>Addgene plasmid #169560 | pVH72-Tier1-PhCMV-SEAP | addgene full sequence | sequence record 364529 | Addgene NGS Result
AAAGTGCCACCTGACGTCGACGGATCGGGAGATCTCCACGCGTGGTACCCTCGAGTTGACATTGATTATT
GAGTAGTTATTAATAGTAATCAATTACGGGGTCATTAGTTCATAGCCCATATATGGAGTTCCGCGTTACA
TAACTTACGGTAAATGGCCCGCCTGGCTGACCGCCCAACGACCCCCGCCCATTGACGTCAATAATGACGT
ATGTTCCCATAGTAACGCCAATAGGGACTTTCCATTGACGTCAATGGGTGGAGTATTTACGGTAAACTGC
CCACTTGGCAGTACATCAAGTGTATCATATGCCAAGTACGCCCCCTATTGACGTCAATGACGGTAAATGG
CCCGCCTGGCATTATGCCCAGTACATGACCTTATGGGACTTTCCTACTTGGCAGTACATCTACGTATTAG
TCATCGCTATTACCATGGTGATGCGGTTTTGGCAGTACATCAATGGGCGTGGATAGCGGTTTGACTCACG
GGGATTTCCAAGTCTCCACCCCATTGACGTCAATGGGAGTTTGTTTTGGCACCAAAATCAACGGGACTTT
CCAAAATGTCGTAACAACTCCGCCCCATTGACGCAAATGGGCGGTAGGCGTGTACGGTGGGAGGTCTATA
TAAGCAGAGCTCTCTGGCTAACTAGAGAACCCACTGCTTACTGGCTTATCGAAATTAATACGACTCACTA
TAGGGAGACCCAAGCTGTTCGAAGCGGAATTCACCATGACTAGTTGGCTGTGGCTGGTGCTGCTGCTGCT
GTGCCTGGCCGGCAACGTGCAGGCCGCTAGTATCATCCCCGTGGAGGAGGAGAACCCCGACTTCTGGAAC
AGAGAGGCCGCCGAGGCCCTGGGCGCCGCCAAGAAGCTGCAGCCCGCCCAGACCGCCGCCAAGAACCTGA
TCATCTTCCTGGGCGACGGCATGGGCGTGAGCACCGTGACCGCCGCCAGAATCCTGAAGGGCCAGAAGAA
GGACAAGCTGGGCCCCGAGATCCCCCTGGCCATGGACAGATTCCCCTACGTGGCCCTGAGCAAGACCTAC
AACGTGGACAAGCACGTGCCCGACAGCGGCGCCACCGCCACCGCCTACCTGTGCGGCGTGAAGGGCAACT
TCCAGACCATCGGCCTGAGCGCCGCCGCCAGATTCAACCAGTGCAACACCACCAGAGGCAACGAGGTGAT
CAGCGTGATGAACAGAGCCAAGAAGGCCGGCAAGAGCGTGGGCGTGGTGACCACCACCAGAGTGCAGCAC
GCCAGCCCCGCCGGCACCTACGCCCACACCGTGAACAGAAACTGGTACAGCGACGCCGACGTGCCCGCCA
GCGCCAGACAGGAGGGCTGCCAGGACATCGCCACCCAGCTGATCAGCAACATGGACATCGACGTGATCCT
GGGCGGCGGCAGAAAGTACATGTTCAGAATGGGCACCCCCGACCCCGAGTACCCCGACGACTACAGCCAG
GGCGGCACCAGACTGGACGGCAAGAACCTGGTGCAGGAGTGGCTGGCCAAGAGACAGGGCGCCAGATACG
TGTGGAACAGAACCGAGCTGATGCAGGCCAGCCTGGACCCCAGCGTGACCCACCTGATGGGCCTGTTCGA
GCCCGGCGACATGAAGTACGAGATCCACAGAGACAGCACCCTGGACCCCAGCCTGATGGAGATGACCGAG
GCCGCCCTGAGACTGCTGAGCAGAAACCCCAGAGGCTTCTTCCTGTTCGTGGAGGGCGGCAGAATCGACC
ACGGCCACCACGAGAGCAGAGCCTACAGAGCCCTGACCGAGACCATCATGTTCGACGACGCCATCGAGAG
AGCCGGCCAGCTGACCAGCGAGGAGGACACCCTGAGCCTGGTGACCGCCGACCACAGCCACGTGTTCAGC
TTCGGCGGCTACCCCCTGAGAGGCAGCAGCATCTTCGGCCTGGCCCCCGGCAAGGCCAGAGACAGAAAGG
CCTACACCGTGCTGCTGTACGGCAACGGCCCCGGCTACGTGCTGAAGGACGGCGCCAGACCCGACGTGAC
CGAGAGCGAGAGCGGCAGCCCCGAGTACAGACAGCAGAGCGCCGTGCCCCTGGACGAGGAGACCCACGCC
GGCGAGGACGTGGCCGTGTTCGCCAGAGGCCCCCAGGCCCACCTGGTGCACGGCGTGCAGGAGCAGACCT
TCATCGCCCACGTGATGGCCTTCGCCGCCTGCCTGGAGCCCTACACCGCCTGCGACCTGGCCCCCCCCGC
CGGCACCACCGACGCCGCCCACCCCGGCTACAGCAGAGTGGGCGCCGCCGGCAGATTCGAGCAGACCGCT
AGCGGATCCACCGGTGTCTAGAAAGCTTTGAGGCCGGCCTGCAGGGATCAGCCTCGACTGTGCCTTCTAG
TTGCCAGCCATCTGTTGTTTGCCCCTCCCCCGTGCCTTCCTTGACCCTGGAAGGTGCCACTCCCACTGTC
CTTTCCTAATAAAATGAGGAAATTGCATCGCATTGTCTGAGTAGGTGTCATTCTATTCTGGGGGGTGGGG
TGGGGCAGGACAGCAAGGGGGAGGATTGGGAAGACAATAGCAGGCATGCTGGGGATGCGGTGGGCTCTAT
GGCTTCTGAGGCGGAAAGAACCAGCTGGGGCTCTAGGGGGTATCCCC
[124 nt withheld, positions 2638-2761]
C
[91 nt withheld, positions 2763-2853]
A
[49 nt withheld, positions 2855-2903]
CCTTTGACGTTGGAGTCCACGTTCTTT
[37 nt withheld, positions 2931-2967]
ACCCTATCTCGGTCTATTCTTTTGATTTATAAGGGATTTTGCCGATTTCGGCCTATTGGTTAAAAAATGA
GCTGATTTAACAAAAATTTAACGCGAATTAATTCTGTGGAATGTGTGTCAGTTAGGGTGTGGAAAGTCCC
CAGGCTCCCCAGCAGGCAGAAGTATGCAAAGCATGCATCTCAATTAGTCAGCAACCAGGTGTGGAAAGTC
CCCAGGCTCCCCAGCAGGCAGAAGTATGCAAAGCATGCATCTCAATTAGTCAGCAACCATAGTCCCGCCC
CTAACTCCGCCCATCCCGCCCCTAACTCCGCCCAGTTCCGCCCATTCTCCGCCCCATGGCTGACTAATTT
TTTTTATTTATGCAGAGGCCGAGGCCGCCTCTGCCTCTGAGCTATTCCAGAAGTAGTGAGGAGGCTTTTT
TGGAGGCCTAGGCTTTTGCAAAAAGCTCCCGGGAGCTTGTATATCCATTTTCGGATCTGATCAAGAGACA
GGATGAGGATCGTTTCGCATGATTGAACAAGATGGATTGCACGCAGGTTCTCCGGCCGCTTGGGTGGAGA
GGCTATTCGGCTATGACTGGGCACAACAGACAATCGGCTGCTCTGATGCCGCCGTGTTCCGGCTGTCAGC
GCAGGGGCGCCCGGTTCTTTTTGTCAAGACCGACCTGTCCGGTGCCCTGAATGAACTGCAGGACGAGGCA
GCGCGGCTATCGTGGCTGGCCACGACGGGCGTTCCTTGCGCAGCTGTGCTCGACGTTGTCACTGAAGCGG
GAAGGGACTGGCTGCTATTGGGCGAAGTGCCGGGGCAGGATCTCCTGTCATCTCACCTTGCTCCTGCCGA
GAAAGTATCCATCATGGCTGATGCAATGCGGCGGCTGCATACGCTTGATCCGGCTACCTGCCCATTCGAC
CACCAAGCGAAACATCGCATCGAGCGAGCACGTACTCGGATGGAAGCCGGTCTTGTCGATCAGGATGATC
TGGACGAAGAGCATCAGGGGCTCGCGCCAGCCGAACTGTTCGCCAGGCTCAAGGCGCGCATGCCCGACGG
CGAGGATCTCGTCGTGACCCATGGCGATGCCTGCTTGCCGAATATCATGGTGGAAAATGGCCGCTTTTCT
GGATTCATCGACTGTGGCCGGCTGGGTGTGGCGGACCGCTATCAGGACATAGCGTTGGCTACCCGTGATA
TTGCTGAAGAGCTTGGCGGCGAATGGGCTGACCGCTTCCTCGTGCTTTACGGTATCGCCGCTCCCGATTC
GCAGCGCATCGCCTTCTATCGCCTTCTTGACGAGTTCTTCTGAGCGGGACTCTGGGGTTCGAAATGACCG
ACCAAGCGACGCCCAACCTGCCATCACGAGATTTCGATTCCACCGCCGCCTTCTATGAAAGGTTGGGCTT
CGGAATCGTTTTCCGGGACGCCGGCTGGATGATCCTCCAGCGCGGGGATCTCATGCTGGAGTTCTTCGCC
CACCCCAACTTGTTTATTGCAGCTTATAATGGTTACAAATAAAGCAATAGCATCACAAATTTCACAAATA
AAGCATTTTTTTCACTGCATTCTAGTTGTGGTTTGTCCAAACTCATCAATGTATCTTATCATGTCTGTAT
ACCGTCGACCTCTAGCTAGAGCTTGGCGTAATCATGGTCATAGCTGTTTCCTGTGTGAAATTGTTATCCG
CTCACAATTCCACACAACATACGAGCCGGAAGCATAAAGTGTAAAGCCTGGGGTGCCTAATGAGTGAGCT
AACTCACATTAATTGCGTTGCGCTCACTGCCCGCTTTCCAGTCGGGAAACCTGTCGTGCCAGCTGCATTA
ATGAATCGGCCAACGCGCGGGGAGAGGCGGTTTGCGTATTGGGCGCTCTTCCGCTTCCTCGCTCACTGAC
TCGCTGCGCTCGGTCGTTCGGCTGCGGCGAGCGGTATCAGCTCACTCAAAGGCGGTAATACGGTTATCCA
CAGAATCAGGGGATAACGCAGGAAAGAACATGTGAGCAAAAGGCCAGCAAAAGGCCAGGAACCGTAAAAA
GGCCGCGTTGCTGGCGTTTTTCCATAGGCTCCGCCCCCCTGACGAGCATCACAAAAATCGACGCTCAAGT
CAGAGGTGGCGAAACCCGACAGGACTATAAAGATACCAGGCGTTTCCCCCTGGAAGCTCCCTCGTGCGCT
CTCCTGTTCCGACCCTGCCGCTTACCGGATACCTGTCCGCCTTTCTCCCTTCGGGAAGCGTGGCGCTTTC
TCATAGCTCACGCTGTAGGTATCTCAGTTCGGTGTAGGTCGTTCGCTCCAAGCTGGGCTGTGTGCACGAA
CCCCCCGTTCAGCCCGACCGCTGCGCCTTATCCGGTAACTATCGTCTTGAGTCCAACCCGGTAAGACACG
ACTTATCGCCACTGGCAGCAGCCACTGGTAACAGGATTAGCAGAGCGAGGTATGTAGGCGGTGCTACAGA
GTTCTTGAAGTGGTGGCCTAACTACGGCTACACTAGAAGAACAGTATTTGGTATCTGCGCTCTGCTGAAG
CCAGTTACCTTCGGAAAAAGAGTTGGTAGCTCTTGATCCGGCAAACAAACCACCGCTGGTAGCGGTGGTT
TTTTTGTTTGCAAGCAGCAGATTACGCGCAGAAAAAAAGGATCTCAAGAAGATCCTTTGATCTTTTCTAC
GGGGTCTGACGCTCAGTGGAACGAAAACTCACGTTAAGGGATTTTGGTCATGAGATTATCAAAAAGGATC
TTCACCTAGATCCTTTTAAATTAAAAATGAAGTTTTAAATCAATCTAAAGTATATATGAGTAAACTTGGT
CTGACAGTTACCAATGCTTAATCAGTGAGGCACCTATCTCAGCGATCTGTCTATTTCGTTCATCCATAGT
TGCCTGACTCCCCGTCGTGTAGATAACTACGATACGGGAGGGCTTACCATCTGGCCCCAGTGCTGCAATG
ATACCGCGAGACCCACGCTCACCGGCTCCAGATTTATCAGCAATAAACCAGCCAGCCGGAAGGGCCGAGC
GCAGAAGTGGTCCTGCAACTTTATCCGCCTCCATCCAGTCTATTAATTGTTGCCGGGAAGCTAGAGTAAG
TAGTTCGCCAGTTAATAGTTTGCGCAACGTTGTTGCCATTGCTACAGGCATCGTGGTGTCACGCTCGTCG
TTTGGTATGGCTTCATTCAGCTCCGGTTCCCAACGATCAAGGCGAGTTACATGATCCCCCATGTTGTGCA
AAAAAGCGGTTAGCTCCTTCGGTCCTCCGATCGTTGTCAGAAGTAAGTTGGCCGCAGTGTTATCACTCAT
GGTTATGGCAGCACTGCATAATTCTCTTACTGTCATGCCATCCGTAAGATGCTTTTCTGTGACTGGTGAG
TACTCAACCAAGTCATTCTGAGAATAGTGTATGCGGCGACCGAGTTGCTCTTGCCCGGCGTCAATACGGG
ATAATACCGCGCCACATAGCAGAACTTTAAAAGTGCTCATCATTGGAAAACGTTCTTCGGGGCGAAAACT
CTCAAGGATCTTACCGCTGTTGAGATCCAGTTCGATGTAACCCACTCGTGCACCCAACTGATCTTCAGCA
TCTTTTACTTTCACCAGCGTTTCTGGGTGAGCAAAAACAGGAAGGCAAAATGCCGCAAAAAAGGGAATAA
GGGCGACACGGAAATGTTGAATACTCATACTCTTCCTTTTTCAATATTATTGAAGCATTTATCAGGGTTA
TTGTCTCATGAGCGGATACATATTTGAATGTATTTAGAAAAATAAACAAATAGGGGTTCCGCGCACATTT
CCCCGA
